>Addgene plasmid #36872 | pCR4-myco | depositor full sequence | sequence record 46092 | pCR4-myco sequence 4420 bps
AGCGCCCAATACGCAAACCGCCTCTCCCCGCGCGTTGGCCGATTCATTAATGCAGCTGGCACGACAGGTT
TCCCGACTGGAAAGCGGGCAGTGAGCGCAACGCAATTAATGTGAGTTAGCTCACTCATTAGGCACCCCAG
GCTTTACACTTTATGCTTCCGGCTCGTATGTTGTGTGGAATTGTGAGCGGATAACAATTTCACACAGGAA
ACAGCTATGACCATGATTACGCCAAGCTCAGAATTAACCCTCACTAAAGGGACTAGTCCTGCAGGTTTAA
ACGAATTCGCCCTTGGCGAATGGGTGAGTAACACGTGCTTAATCTACCCTTTAGATTGGAATACCCAATG
GAAACATTGGCTAATGCCGGATACGCATGGAATCGCATGATTCCGTTGTGAAAGGAGCCCTTAAAGCTCC
GCTAGAGGATGAGGGTGCGGAACATTAGTTAGTTGGTAGGGTAATGGCCTACCAAGACTATGATGTTTAG
CCGGGTCGAGAGACTGAACGGCCACATTGGGACTGAGATACGGCCCAAACTCCTACGGGAGGCAGCAGTA
GGGAATATTCCACAATGAGCGAAAGCTTGATGGAGCAACACAGCGTGCACGATGAAGGTCTTCGGATTGT
AAAGTGCTGTTATAGGGAAAGAACACCTGGTTGAGGAAATGCTTCCAGGCTGACGGTACCCTGTCAGAAA
GCGATGGCTAACTATGTGCCAGCAGCCGCGGTAATACATAGGTCGCAAGCGTTATCCGAAGGGCGAATTC
GCGGCCGCTAAATTCAATTCGCCCTATAGTGAGTCGTATTACAATTCACTGGCCGTCGTTTTACAACGTC
GTGACTGGGAAAACCCTGGCGTTACCCAACTTAATCGCCTTGCAGCACATCCCCCTTTCGCCAGCTGGCG
TAATAGCGAAGAGGCCCGCACCGATCGCCCTTCCCAACAGTTGCGCAGCCTATACGTACGGCAGTTTAAG
GTTTACACCTATAAAAGAGAGAGCCGTTATCGTCTGTTTGTGGATGTACAGAGTGATATTATTGACACGC
CGGGGCGACGGATGGTGATCCCCCTGGCCAGTGCACGTCTGCTGTCAGATAAAGTCTCCCGTGAACTTTA
CCCGGTGGTGCATATCGGGGATGAAAGCTGGCGCATGATGACCACCGATATGGCCAGTGTGCCGGTCTCC
GTTATCGGGGAAGAAGTGGCTGATCTCAGCCACCGCGAAAATGACATCAAAAACGCCATTAACCTGATGT
TCTGGGGAATATAAATGTCAGGCATGAGATTATCAAAAAGGATCTTCACCTAGATCCTTTTCACGTAGAA
AGCCAGTCCGCAGAAACGGTGCTGACCCCGGATGAATGTCAGCTACTGGGCTATCTGGACAAGGGAAAAC
GCAAGCGCAAAGAGAAAGCAGGTAGCTTGCAGTGGGCTTACATGGCGATAGCTAGACTGGGCGGTTTTAT
GGACAGCAAGCGAACCGGAATTGCCAGCTGGGGCGCCCTCTGGTAAGGTTGGGAAGCCCTGCAAAGTAAA
CTGGATGGCTTTCTTGCCGCCAAGGATCTGATGGCGCAGGGGATCAAGCTCTGATCAAGAGACAGGATGA
GGATCGTTTCGCATGATTGAACAAGATGGATTGCACGCAGGTTCTCCGGCCGCTTGGGTGGAGAGGCTAT
TCGGCTATGACTGGGCACAACAGACAATCGGCTGCTCTGATGCCGCCGTGTTCCGGCTGTCAGCGCAGGG
GCGCCCGGTTCTTTTTGTCAAGACCGACCTGTCCGGTGCCCTGAATGAACTGCAAGACGAGGCAGCGCGG
CTATCGTGGCTGGCCACGACGGGCGTTCCTTGCGCAGCTGTGCTCGACGTTGTCACTGAAGCGGGAAGGG
ACTGGCTGCTATTGGGCGAAGTGCCGGGGCAGGATCTCCTGTCATCTCACCTTGCTCCTGCCGAGAAAGT
ATCCATCATGGCTGATGCAATGCGGCGGCTGCATACGCTTGATCCGGCTACCTGCCCATTCGACCACCAA
GCGAAACATCGCATCGAGCGAGCACGTACTCGGATGGAAGCCGGTCTTGTCGATCAGGATGATCTGGACG
AAGAGCATCAGGGGCTCGCGCCAGCCGAACTGTTCGCCAGGCTCAAGGCGAGCATGCCCGACGGCGAGGA
TCTCGTCGTGACCCATGGCGATGCCTGCTTGCCGAATATCATGGTGGAAAATGGCCGCTTTTCTGGATTC
ATCGACTGTGGCCGGCTGGGTGTGGCGGACCGCTATCAGGACATAGCGTTGGCTACCCGTGATATTGCTG
AAGAGCTTGGCGGCGAATGGGCTGACCGCTTCCTCGTGCTTTACGGTATCGCCGCTCCCGATTCGCAGCG
CATCGCCTTCTATCGCCTTCTTGACGAGTTCTTCTGAATTATTAACGCTTACAATTTCCTGATGCGGTAT
TTTCTCCTTACGCATCTGTGCGGTATTTCACACCGCATCAGGTGGCACTTTTCGGGGAAATGTGCGCGGA
ACCCCTATTTGTTTATTTTTCTAAATACATTCAAATATGTATCCGCTCATGAGATTATCAAAAAGGATCT
TCACCTAGATCCTTTTAAATTAAAAATGAAGTTTTAAATCAATCTAAAGTATATATGAGTAAACTTGGTC
TGACAGTTACCAATGCTTAATCAGTGAGGCACCTATCTCAGCGATCTGTCTATTTCGTTCATCCATAGTT
GCCTGACTCCCCGTCGTGTAGATAACTACGATACGGGAGGGCTTACCATCTGGCCCCAGTGCTGCAATGA
TACCGCGAGACCCACGCTCACCGGCTCCAGATTTATCAGCAATAAACCAGCCAGCCGGAAGGGCCGAGCG
CAGAAGTGGTCCTGCAACTTTATCCGCCTCCATCCAGTCTATTAATTGTTGCCGGGAAGCTAGAGTAAGT
AGTTCGCCAGTTAATAGTTTGCGCAACGTTGTTGCCATTGCTACAGGCATCGTGGTGTCACGCTCGTCGT
TTGGTATGGCTTCATTCAGCTCCGGTTCCCAACGATCAAGGCGAGTTACATGATCCCCCATGTTGTGCAA
AAAAGCGGTTAGCTCCTTCGGTCCTCCGATCGTTGTCAGAAGTAAGTTGGCCGCAGTGTTATCACTCATG
GTTATGGCAGCACTGCATAATTCTCTTACTGTCATGCCATCCGTAAGATGCTTTTCTGTGACTGGTGAGT
ACTCAACCAAGTCATTCTGAGAATAGTGTATGCGGCGACCGAGTTGCTCTTGCCCGGCGTCAATACGGGA
TAATACCGCGCCACATAGCAGAACTTTAAAAGTGCTCATCATTGGAAAACGTTCTTCGGGGCGAAAACTC
TCAAGGATCTTACCGCTGTTGAGATCCAGTTCGATGTAACCCACTCGTGCACCCAACTGATCTTCAGCAT
CTTTTACTTTCACCAGCGTTTCTGGGTGAGCAAAAACAGGAAGGCAAAATGCCGCAAAAAAGGGAATAAG
GGCGACACGGAAATGTTGAATACTCATACTCTTCCTTTTTCAATATTATTGAAGCATTTATCAGGGTTAT
TGTCTCATGACCAAAATCCCTTAACGTGAGTTTTCGTTCCACTGAGCGTCAGACCCCGTAGAAAAGATCA
AAGGATCTTCTTGAGATCCTTTTTTTCTGCGCGTAATCTGCTGCTTGCAAACAAAAAAACCACCGCTACC
AGCGGTGGTTTGTTTGCCGGATCAAGAGCTACCAACTCTTTTTCCGAAGGTAACTGGCTTCAGCAGAGCG
CAGATACCAAATACTGTTCTTCTAGTGTAGCCGTAGTTAGGCCACCACTTCAAGAACTCTGTAGCACCGC
CTACATACCTCGCTCTGCTAATCCTGTTACCAGTGGCTGCTGCCAGTGGCGATAAGTCGTGTCTTACCGG
GTTGGACTCAAGACGATAGTTACCGGATAAGGCGCAGCGGTCGGGCTGAACGGGGGGTTCGTGCACACAG
CCCAGCTTGGAGCGAACGACCTACACCGAACTGAGATACCTACAGCGTGAGCTATGAGAAAGCGCCACGC
TTCCCGAAGGGAGAAAGGCGGACAGGTATCCGGTAAGCGGCAGGGTCGGAACAGGAGAGCGCACGAGGGA
GCTTCCAGGGGGAAACGCCTGGTATCTTTATAGTCCTGTCGGGTTTCGCCACCTCTGACTTGAGCGTCGA
TTTTTGTGATGCTCGTCAGGGGGGCGGAGCCTATGGAAAAACGCCAGCAACGCGGCCTTTTTACGGTTCC
TGGCCTTTTGCTGGCCTTTTGCTCACATGTTCTTTCCTGCGTTATCCCCTGATTCTGTGGATAACCGTAT
TACCGCCTTTGAGTGAGCTGATACCGCTCGCCGCAGCCGAACGACCGAGCGCAGCGAGTCAGTGAGCGAG
GAAGCGGAAG
Features (pLannotate 1.2.2; 16 found; start..end, strand, type, name):
      2..94      +  CDS            lacI (fragment): lac repressor; lacI; The lac repressor binds to the lac operator to inhibit transcription in E. coli. This inhibition can be relieved by adding lactose or isopropyl-β-D-thiogalactopyranoside (IPTG).
    107..128     +  protein_bind   CAP binding site: CAP binding activates transcription in the presence of cAMP. E. coli catabolite activator protein
    143..173     +  promoter       lac promoter: promoter for the E. coli lac operon
    181..197     +  protein_bind   lac operator: The lac repressor binds to the lac operator to inhibit transcription in E. coli. This inhibition can be relieved by adding lactose or isopropyl-β-D-thiogalactopyranoside (IPTG). lac repressor encoded by lacI
    239..756     +  ncRNA          SSU rRNA bacteria: Accession: RF00177 - Bacterial small subunit ribosomal RNA
    242..260     +  promoter       T3 promoter: promoter for bacteriophage T3 RNA polymerase
    793..811     -  promoter       T7 promoter: promoter for bacteriophage T7 RNA polymerase
    814..961     +  CDS            lacZα (fragment): LacZα fragment of β-galactosidase; lacZ fragment
    971..1274    +  CDS            ccdB (fragment): CcdB, a bacterial toxin that poisons DNA gyrase; ccdB; Plasmids containing the ccdB gene cannot be propagated in standard E. coli strains.
   1322..1591    +  CDS            tnpA (fragment): TN5P_ECOLX - Also known as tnp. Experimental evidence at protein level: Swiss-Prot protein existence level 1. Mediates transposition of transposon Tn5 by a 'cut and paste' mechanism. First, the monomeric transposase binds the 19 bp inverted DNA repeats flanking the transposon. Then, dimerization of the DNA- bound transposase creates a synaptic DNA complex. After nicking of the first DNA strand, excision of the transposon proceeds through a series of intermediates. The transposase then mediates the insertion of the transposon at a new site by strand transfer. The activity of the wild- type tran
   1623..2417    +  CDS            NeoR/KanR: aminoglycoside phosphotransferase from Tn5; aph(3')-II (or nptII); confers resistance to neomycin, kanamycin, and G418 (Geneticin®)
   2438..2488    -  misc_feature   bom (fragment): basis of mobility region from pBR322
   2515..2574    +  promoter       AmpR promoter (fragment): bla
   2667..3527    -  CDS            AmpR: β-lactamase; bla; confers resistance to ampicillin, carbenicillin, and related antibiotics
   3528..3580    -  promoter       AmpR promoter (fragment): bla
   3651..4239    +  rep_origin     ori: high-copy-number ColE1/pMB1/pBR322/pUC origin of replication
