[The description below was written by a language model from this plasmid's Addgene catalogue record and pLannotate feature annotations shown in this document.]
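Description:
pCR4-myco is a small bacterial cloning plasmid (4,420 bp) built on Invitrogen's pCR4 backbone, a vector designed for direct cloning of PCR products in E. coli. It replicates from a high-copy ColE1/pUC-type origin. The record lists ampicillin as the selection, which matches the complete β-lactamase (AmpR) gene in the feature table. A full Tn5-derived NeoR/KanR aminoglycoside phosphotransferase gene is also annotated, so kanamycin resistance is probably encoded as well.

The insert is a 464 bp fragment described as a conserved part of the mycoplasma genome. The annotation software matches this region to bacterial small-subunit ribosomal RNA, which suggests the fragment comes from the 16S rRNA gene, although the catalogue entry does not say so. The mycoplasma species is also not given. The fragment lies in the cloning site downstream of the lac promoter, operator and CAP binding site, and it is flanked by opposing T3 and T7 phage promoters. These can be used for sequencing the insert or for in vitro transcription of either strand.

Immediately downstream are fragments of lacZα and ccdB, which form the positive-selection system of the backbone. In the empty vector a lacZα-ccdB fusion produces the gyrase-poisoning CcdB toxin, and an insert disrupts this fusion so that only recombinant clones survive. The remaining annotated pieces, namely the lacI, Tn5 transposase and bom fragments, are backbone remnants with no evident function here.

The record does not state an intended use. A cloned conserved mycoplasma sequence of this kind could plausibly serve as a positive control or standard template in PCR-based mycoplasma detection assays.
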