Addgene plasmid #36872: pCR4-myco
Depositing lab: Mario Chin. Depositing organization: Temple University Health Sciences Center.
Backbone
  Vector backbone: pCR4
  Backbone manufacturer: Invitrogen
  Backbone size w/o insert (bp): 3956
  Total vector size (bp): 4420
Growth in bacteria
  Bacterial resistance: Ampicillin, 100 μg/mL
  Growth temperature: 37°C
  Growth strain: DH5alpha
  Copy number: High Copy
Gene/Insert
  Gene/Insert name: myco (alt name: conservative part of mycoplasma genome)
  Species: mycoplasma
  Insert size (bp): 464
Terms and licenses: Academic/Nonprofit Terms; Industry Terms: Not Available to Industry
How to cite: pCR4-myco was a gift from Mario Chin (Addgene plasmid # 36872 ; http://n2t.net/addgene:36872 ; RRID:Addgene_36872)
