>Addgene plasmid #36872 | pCR4-myco | addgene partial sequence | sequence record 50563 | M13pUC-fwd 5'-CCCAGTCACGACGTTGTAAAACG-3'
ATACGACTCACTATAGGGCGAATTGAATTTAGCGGCCGCGAATTCGCCCTTCGGATAACGCTTGCGACCT
ATGTATTACCGCGGCTGCTGGCACATAGTTAGCCATCGCTTTCTGACAGGGTACCGTCAGCCTGGAAGCA
TTTCCTCAACCAGGTGTTCTTTCCCTATAACAGCACTTTACAATCCGAAGACCTTCATCGTGCACGCTGT
GTTGCTCCATCAAGCTTTCGCTCATTGTGGAATATTCCCTACTGCTGCCTCCCGTAGGAGTTTGGGCCGT
ATCTCAGTCCCAATGTGGCCGTTCAGTCTCTCGACCCGGCTAAACATCATAGTCTTGGTAGGCCATTACC
CTACCAACTAACTAATGTTCCGCACCCTCATCCTCTAGCGGAGCTTTAAGGGCTCCTTTCACAACGGAAT
CATGCGATTCCATGCGTATCCGGCATTAGCCAATGTTTCCATTGGGTATTCCAATCTAAAGGGTAGATTA
AGCACGTGTTACTCACCCATTCGCCAAGGGCGAATTCGTTTAAACCTGCAGGACTAGTCCCTTTAGTGAG
GGTTAATTCTGAGCTTGGCGTAATCATGGTCATAGCTGTTTCCTGTGTGAAATTGTTATCCGCTCACAAT
TCCACACAACATACGAGCCGGAAGCATAAAGTGTAAAGCCTGGGGTGCCTAATGAGTGAGCTAACTCACA
TTAATTGCGTTGCGCTCACTGCCCGCTTTCCAGTCGGGAAACCTGTCGTGCCAGCTGCATTAATGAATCG
GCCAACGCGCGGGGAGAGGCGGTTTGCGTATTGGGCGCT
